>Addgene plasmid #53917 | UBASH3A_pCSdest | addgene partial sequence | sequence record 95379 | EBV-rev 5'-GTGGTTTGTCCAAACTCATC-3'
TACGACTCACTATAGTTCTAGAGGCTCGAGAGGATCACCACTTTGTACAAGAAAGCTGGGTTCTAGGCTG
GATGCCTGCTAGCCATAATCAGTGTTGCTGTTATTGTTACCTTTCCTACTAGACAGTCCTCAAACATACC
TGCAATTCTGGACTGGAAAATGCCACACGATGATAATGGGGGATCGTTTTCAAAGTCTTTGATCCCACGA
CTCCGTCTTGGCAGACTGCAGGGGAAATTCAGGTCTGGCCTGTAGTAATTCCCATCAGGAGTGGAGCATT
GCTGCAGCCATGCCTTCCCGAAGATCTGATCCACTCTCTCCCCGTGGCGAACCACCAGCACACTCTTCCT
TGCAACGGTAGCCTGCAAGGCCTGTAAGCTGCTAAGACTCCTTGCCGTTTGTGGAAGAAATTCCCCGCTG
CATCTGCTGCTGGCTTCACCATCCTTTCTGGAGTTCAGGTCTGTGGCTAGACTGAAGGTGTACATCCTGT
GCTTCACCCACGTGTCAGACTCACTGGCTCGATCCGTGTAGTTTTCCGGCAGGAAGCCCCGGCAGCCCGT
CCGCTGTGAGATCCCAATCACCCAGCCCTCGCTGGCTTCGTCCTGCTGCGTGGGGTCCACAAAGATGTAG
TCACCAGGACTTAGCGTCAGCTCATCCACGTTCTGGGGTTTGTACTGGAATAGGGCTCTCAGGGTCTGGT
AGTGCACAAAGCGCATGTCTCGGGAGTAGAGTGCTGCGGTCCACTGGCAGCTGTGGCCCAGGGGGATGGC
TCTGGCCAGCTGCTCCAGCGTCCTCTGGTGGT
