>Addgene plasmid #53917 | UBASH3A_pCSdest | addgene partial sequence | sequence record 95930 | CMV-F 5'-CGCAAATGGGCGGTAGGCGTG-3'
GCATGCTCGTTTAGGGAACCGCCATTCTGCCTGGGGACGTCGGAGCAAGCTTGATTTAGGTGACACTATA
GAATACAAGCTACTTGTTCTTTTTGCAGGATCCCATCGATTCGAATTCAAGGATCACAAGTTTGTACAAA
AAAGCAGGCACCATGGCAGCGGGGGAGACGCAGCTCTACGCCAAGGTCTCCAACAAGCTCAAGGGCCGCA
GCAGCCCCTCGCTCCTGGAGCCCCTCCTGGCCATGGGCTTCCCGGTGCACACCGCGCTGAAAGCGTTGGC
AGCCACGGGGAGGAAGACGGCGGAGGAGGCCTTGGCCTGGCTGCATGATCATTGCAATGACCCTTCCCTA
GACGACCCCATCCCCCAGGAGTATGCCCTTTTCCTCTGTCCAACGGGGCCCCTGCTGGAAAAACTTCAAG
AGTTCTGGAGAGAGAGCAAGCGCCAGTGTGCAAAGAACAGAGCTCATGAGGTCTTCCCACACGTGACACT
CTGTGACTTCTTCACGTGTGAAGACCAGAAGGTGGAATGCCTGTACGAGGCGCTGAAGAGAGCTGGAGAC
AGGCTCCTGGGCTCCTTCCCCACGGCCGTGCCTCTGGCTCTCCACTCCTCCATCAGCTACCTCGGCTTCT
TCGTCAGTGGCAGCCCCGCAGACGTCATCCGGGAATTCGCCATGACCTTCGCCACGGAAGCATCTCTCTT
AGCAGACTGCTCCGTGAAGCCTTGCACCAAACAGCTGCATCTGACCTTGGCCCACAAGTTCTACCCCCAC
CACCAGAGGACGCTGGAGCAGCTGGCCAGAGCCAT
