[The description below was written by a language model from this plasmid's Addgene catalogue record.]
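Description:
UBASH3A_pCSdest is a mammalian expression plasmid carrying a human UBASH3A open reading frame (also known as TULA, CLIP4 or STS-2; insert about 1.36 kb) in the pCSDest backbone, a roughly 4.1 kb Gateway destination vector. The insert was introduced by Gateway recombination, so the coding sequence is expected to be flanked by the att sites left by that reaction. A depositor comment gives an identifier that appears to indicate the source cDNA clone. The plasmid is propagated in E. coli as a high-copy construct under ampicillin selection. The record does not include a feature table, so the origin of replication, polyadenylation signal and any other backbone elements are not itemised, and no epitope tag or reporter fusion is listed.

The record names two promoters upstream of the insert, CMV and SP6, which give the construct a dual mode of use. The CMV promoter drives strong constitutive transcription by RNA polymerase II after the DNA is delivered to vertebrate cells. The SP6 phage promoter allows in vitro transcription of mRNA from the same template. The associated publication is a survey of the effects of expressing human chromosome 21 genes on early zebrafish development. This suggests the plasmid is one member of a clone set built to test individual chromosome 21 genes by overexpression in zebrafish embryos, although the record does not spell out the delivery method. It should also be usable for general overexpression of UBASH3A in cultured mammalian cells.
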