Addgene plasmid #53917: UBASH3A_pCSdest
Depositing lab: Roger Reeves. Depositing organization: Johns Hopkins University and School of Medicine. Publication: Survey of Human Chromosome 21 Gene Expression Effects on Early Development in Danio rerio. Edie S, Zaghloul NA, Leitch CC, Klinedinst DK, Lebron J, Thole JF, McCallion AS, Katsanis N, Reeves RH. G3 (Bethesda). 2018 Jul 2;8(7):2215-2223. doi: 10.1534/g3.118.200144. PubMed 29760202.
Backbone
  Vector backbone: pCSDest
  Backbone manufacturer: Lawson Lab (Addgene Plasmid 22423)
  Backbone size w/o insert (bp): 4095
  Vector type: Mammalian Expression
Growth in bacteria
  Bacterial resistance: Ampicillin, 100 μg/mL
  Growth temperature: 37°C
  Growth strain: Top10
  Copy number: High Copy
Gene/Insert
  Gene/Insert name: UBASH3A
  Species: H. sapiens (human)
  Insert size (bp): 1356
  Entrez Gene: UBASH3A (a.k.a. TULA, CLIP4, STS-2)
  Promoter: SP6 and CMV
  Cloning method: Gateway Cloning
  Sequencing primers: 5′ CMV-F; 3′ EBV-Rev
Terms and licenses: Academic/Nonprofit Terms; Industry Terms
Depositor comments: BC028138
How to cite: UBASH3A_pCSdest was a gift from Roger Reeves (Addgene plasmid # 53917 ; http://n2t.net/addgene:53917 ; RRID:Addgene_53917)
